>Addgene plasmid #75918 | BUB1B gRNA (BRDN0001148077) | addgene full sequence | sequence record 184824 | Addgene Assembled Sequence
CCCGGGTGCAAAGATGGATAAAGTTTTAAACAGAGAGGAATCTTTGCAGCTAATGGACCTTCTAGGTCTT
GAAAGGAGTGGGAATTGGCTCCGGTGCCCGTCAGTGGGCAGAGCGCACATCGCCCACAGTCCCCGAGAAG
TTGGGGGGAGGGGTCGGCAATTGATCCGGTGCCTAGAGAAGGTGGCGCGGGGTAAACTGGGAAAGTGATG
TCGTGTACTGGCTCCGCCTTTTTCCCGAGGGTGGGGGAGAACCGTATATAAGTGCAGTAGTCGCCGTGAA
CGTTCTTTTTCGCAACGGGTTTGCCGCCAGAACACAGGTAAGTGCCGTGTGTGGTTCCCGCGGGCCTGGC
CTCTTTACGGGTTATGGCCCTTGCGTGCCTTGAATTACTTCCACCTGGCTGCAGTACGTGATTCTTGATC
CCGAGCTTCGGGTTGGAAGTGGGTGGGAGAGTTCGAGGCCTTGCGCTTAAGGAGCCCCTTCGCCTCGTGC
TTGAGTTGAGGCCTGGCCTGGGCGCTGGGGCCGCCGCGTGCGAATCTGGTGGCACCTTCGCGCCTGTCTC
GCTGCTTTCGATAAGTCTCTAGCCATTTAAAATTTTTGATGACCTGCTGCGACGCTTTTTTTCTGGCAAG
ATAGTCTTGTAAATGCGGGCCAAGATCTGCACACTGGTATTTCGGTTTTTGGGGCCGCGGGCGGCGACGG
GGCCCGTGCGTCCCAGCGCACATGTTCGGCGAGGCGGGGCCTGCGAGCGCGGCCACCGAGAATCGGACGG
GGGTAGTCTCAAGCTGGCCGGCCTGCTCTGGTGCCTGGCCTCGCGCCGCCGTGTATCGCCCCGCCCTGGG
CGGCAAGGCTGGCCCGGTCGGCACCAGTTGCGTGAGCGGAAAGATGGCCGCTTCCCGGCCCTGCTGCAGG
GAGCTCAAAATGGAGGACGCGGCGCTCGGGAGAGCGGGCGGGTGAGTCACCCACACAAAGGAAAAGGGCC
TTTCCGTCCTCAGCCGTCGCTTCATGTGACTCCACGGAGTACCGGGCGCCGTCCAGGCACCTCGATTAGT
TCTCGAGCTTTTGGAGTACGTCGTCTTTAGGTTGGGGGGAGGGGTTTTATGCGATGGAGTTTCCCCACAC
TGAGTGGGTGGAGACTGAAGTTAGGCCAGCTTGGCACTTGATGTAATTCTCCTTGGAATTTGCCCTTTTT
GAGTTTGGATCTTGGTTCATTCTCAAGCCTCAGACAGTGGTTCAAAGTTTTTTTCTTCCATTTCAGGTGT
CGTGACGTACGGCCACCATGACCGAGTACAAGCCCACGGTGCGCCTCGCCACCCGCGACGACGTCCCCAG
GGCCGTACGCACCCTCGCCGCCGCGTTCGCCGACTACCCCGCCACGCGCCACACCGTCGATCCGGACCGC
CACATCGAGCGGGTCACCGAGCTGCAAGAACTCTTCCTCACGCGCGTCGGGCTCGACATCGGCAAGGTGT
GGGTCGCGGACGACGGCGCCGCCGTGGCGGTCTGGACCACGCCGGAGAGCGTCGAAGCGGGGGCGGTGTT
CGCCGAGATCGGCCCGCGCATGGCCGAGTTGAGCGGTTCCCGGCTGGCCGCGCAGCAACAGATGGAAGGC
CTCCTGGCGCCGCACCGGCCCAAGGAGCCCGCGTGGTTCCTGGCCACCGTCGGAGTCTCGCCCGACCACC
AGGGCAAGGGTCTGGGCAGCGCCGTCGTGCTCCCCGGAGTGGAGGCGGCCGAGCGCGCCGGGGTGCCCGC
CTTCCTGGAGACCTCCGCGCCCCGCAACCTCCCCTTCTACGAGCGGCTCGGCTTCACCGTCACCGCCGAC
GTCGAGGTGCCCGAAGGACCGCGCACCTGGTGCATGACCCGCAAGCCCGGTGCCTGAACGCGTTAAGTCG
ACAATCAACCTCTGGATTACAAAATTTGTGAAAGATTGACTGGTATTCTTAACTATGTTGCTCCTTTTAC
GCTATGTGGATACGCTGCTTTAATGCCTTTGTATCATGCTATTGCTTCCCGTATGGCTTTCATTTTCTCC
TCCTTGTATAAATCCTGGTTGCTGTCTCTTTATGAGGAGTTGTGGCCCGTTGTCAGGCAACGTGGCGTGG
TGTGCACTGTGTTTGCTGACGCAACCCCCACTGGTTGGGGCATTGCCACCACCTGTCAGCTCCTTTCCGG
GACTTTCGCTTTCCCCCTCCCTATTGCCACGGCGGAACTCATCGCCGCCTGCCTTGCCCGCTGCTGGACA
GGGGCTCGGCTGTTGGGCACTGACAATTCCGTGGTGTTGTCGGGGAAATCATCGTCCTTTCCTTGGCTGC
TCGCCTGTGTTGCCACCTGGATTCTGCGCGGGACGTCCTTCTGCTACGTCCCTTCGGCCCTCAATCCAGC
GGACCTTCCTTCCCGCGGCCTGCTGCCGGCTCTGCGGCCTCTTCCGCGTCTTCGCCTTCGCCCTCAGACG
AGTCGGATCTCCCTTTGGGCCGCCTCCCCGCGTCGACTTTAAGACCAATGACTTACAAGGCAGCTGTAGA
TCTTAGCCACTTTTTAAAAGAAAAGGGGGGACTGGAAGGGCTAATTCACTCCCAACGAAGACAAGATCTG
CTTTTTGCTTGTACTGGGTCTCTCTGGTTAGACCAGATCTGAGCCTGGGAGCTCTCTGGCTAACTAGGGA
ACCCACTGCTTAAGCCTCAATAAAGCTTGCCTTGAGTGCTTCAAGTAGTGTGTGCCCGTCTGTTGTGTGA
CTCTGGTAACTAGAGATCCCTCAGACCCTTTTAGTCAGTGTGGAAAATCTCTAGCAGTACGTATAGTAGT
TCATGTCATCTTATTATTCAGTATTTATAACTTGCAAAGAAATGAATATCAGAGAGTGAGAGGAACTTGT
TTATTGCAGCTTATAATGGTTACAAATAAAGCAATAGCATCACAAATTTCACAAATAAAGCATTTTTTTC
ACTGCATTCTAGTTGTGGTTTGTCCAAACTCATCAATGTATCTTATCATGTCTGGCTCTAGCTATCCCGC
CCCTAACTCCGCCCATCCCGCCCCTAACTCCGCCCAGTTCCGCCCATTCTCCGCCCCATGGCTGACTAAT
TTTTTTTATTTATGCAGAGGCCGAGGCCGCCTCGGCCTCTGAGCTATTCCAGAAGTAGTGAGGAGGCTTT
TTTGGAGGCCTAGGGACGTACCCAATTCGCCCTATAGTGAGTCGTATTACGCGCGCTCACTGGCCGTCGT
TTTACAACGTCGTGACTGGGAAAACCCTGGCGTTACCCAACTTAATCGCCTTGCAGCACATCCCCCTTTC
GCCAGCTGGCGTAATAGCGAAGAGGCCCGCACCGATCGCCCTTCCCAACAGTTGCGCAGCCTGAATGGCG
AATGGG
[124 nt withheld, positions 3367-3490]
C
[91 nt withheld, positions 3492-3582]
A
[49 nt withheld, positions 3584-3632]
CCTTTGACGTTGGAGTCCACGTTCTTT
[37 nt withheld, positions 3660-3696]
ACCCTATCTCGGTCTATTCTTTTGATTTATAAGGGATTTTGCCGATTTCGGCCTATTGGTTAAAAAATGA
GCTGATTTAACAAAAATTTAACGCGAATTTTAACAAAATATTAACGCTTACAATTTAGGTGGCACTTTTC
GGGGAAATGTGCGCGGAACCCCTATTTGTTTATTTTTCTAAATACATTCAAATATGTATCCGCTCATGAG
ACAATAACCCTGATAAATGCTTCAATAATATTGAAAAAGGAAGAGTATGAGTATTCAACATTTCCGTGTC
GCCCTTATTCCCTTTTTTGCGGCATTTTGCCTTCCTGTTTTTGCTCACCCAGAAACGCTGGTGAAAGTAA
AAGATGCTGAAGATCAGTTGGGTGCACGAGTGGGTTACATCGAACTGGATCTCAACAGCGGTAAGATCCT
TGAGAGTTTTCGCCCCGAAGAACGTTTTCCAATGATGAGCACTTTTAAAGTTCTGCTATGTGGCGCGGTA
TTATCCCGTATTGACGCCGGGCAAGAGCAACTCGGTCGCCGCATACACTATTCTCAGAATGACTTGGTTG
AGTACTCACCAGTCACAGAAAAGCATCTTACGGATGGCATGACAGTAAGAGAATTATGCAGTGCTGCCAT
AACCATGAGTGATAACACTGCGGCCAACTTACTTCTGACAACGATCGGAGGACCGAAGGAGCTAACCGCT
TTTTTGCACAACATGGGGGATCATGTAACTCGCCTTGATCGTTGGGAACCGGAGCTGAATGAAGCCATAC
CAAACGACGAGCGTGACACCACGATGCCTGTAGCAATGGCAACAACGTTGCGCAAACTATTAACTGGCGA
ACTACTTACTCTAGCTTCCCGGCAACAATTAATAGACTGGATGGAGGCGGATAAAGTTGCAGGACCACTT
CTGCGCTCGGCCCTTCCGGCTGGCTGGTTTATTGCTGATAAATCTGGAGCCGGTGAGCGTGGGTCTCGCG
GTATCATTGCAGCACTGGGGCCAGATGGTAAGCCCTCCCGTATCGTAGTTATCTACACGACGGGGAGTCA
GGCAACTATGGATGAACGAAATAGACAGATCGCTGAGATAGGTGCCTCACTGATTAAGCATTGGTAACTG
TCAGACCAAGTTTACTCATATATACTTTAGATTGATTTAAAACTTCATTTTTAATTTAAAAGGATCTAGG
TGAAGATCCTTTTTGATAATCTCATGACCAAAATCCCTTAACGTGAGTTTTCGTTCCACTGAGCGTCAGA
CCCCGTAGAAAAGATCAAAGGATCTTCTTGAGATCCTTTTTTTCTGCGCGTAATCTGCTGCTTGCAAACA
AAAAAACCACCGCTACCAGCGGTGGTTTGTTTGCCGGATCAAGAGCTACCAACTCTTTTTCCGAAGGTAA
CTGGCTTCAGCAGAGCGCAGATACCAAATACTGTTCTTCTAGTGTAGCCGTAGTTAGGCCACCACTTCAA
GAACTCTGTAGCACCGCCTACATACCTCGCTCTGCTAATCCTGTTACCAGTGGCTGCTGCCAGTGGCGAT
AAGTCGTGTCTTACCGGGTTGGACTCAAGACGATAGTTACCGGATAAGGCGCAGCGGTCGGGCTGAACGG
GGGGTTCGTGCACACAGCCCAGCTTGGAGCGAACGACCTACACCGAACTGAGATACCTACAGCGTGAGCT
ATGAGAAAGCGCCACGCTTCCCGAAGGGAGAAAGGCGGACAGGTATCCGGTAAGCGGCAGGGTCGGAACA
GGAGAGCGCACGAGGGAGCTTCCAGGGGGAAACGCCTGGTATCTTTATAGTCCTGTCGGGTTTCGCCACC
TCTGACTTGAGCGTCGATTTTTGTGATGCTCGTCAGGGGGGCGGAGCCTATGGAAAAACGCCAGCAACGC
GGCCTTTTTACGGTTCCTGGCCTTTTGCTGGCCTTTTGCTCACATGTTCTTTCCTGCGTTATCCCCTGAT
TCTGTGGATAACCGTATTACCGCCTTTGAGTGAGCTGATACCGCTCGCCGCAGCCGAACGACCGAGCGCA
GCGAGTCAGTGAGCGAGGAAGCGGAAGAGCGCCCAATACGCAAACCGCCTCTCCCCGCGCGTTGGCCGAT
TCATTAATGCAGCTGGCACGACAGGTTTCCCGACTGGAAAGCGGGCAGTGAGCGCAACGCAATTAATGTG
AGTTAGCTCACTCATTAGGCACCCCAGGCTTTACACTTTATGCTTCCGGCTCGTATGTTGTGTGGAATTG
TGAGCGGATAACAATTTCACACAGGAAACAGCTATGACCATGATTACGCCAAGCGCGCAATTAACCCTCA
CTAAAGGGAACAAAAGCTGGAGCTGCAAGCTTAATGTAGTCTTATGCAATACTCTTGTAGTCTTGCAACA
TGGTAACGATGAGTTAGCAACATGCCTTACAAGGAGAGAAAAAGCACCGTGCATGCCGATTGGTGGAAGT
AAGGTGGTACGATCGTGCCTTATTAGGAAGGCAACAGACGGGTCTGACATGGATTGGACGAACCACTGAA
TTGCCGCATTGCAGAGATATTGTATTTAAGTGCCTAGCTCGATACATAAACGGGTCTCTCTGGTTAGACC
AGATCTGAGCCTGGGAGCTCTCTGGCTAACTAGGGAACCCACTGCTTAAGCCTCAATAAAGCTTGCCTTG
AGTGCTTCAAGTAGTGTGTGCCCGTCTGTTGTGTGACTCTGGTAACTAGAGATCCCTCAGACCCTTTTAG
TCAGTGTGGAAAATCTCTAGCAGTGGCGCCCGAACAGGGACTTGAAAGCGAAAGGGAAACCAGAGGAGCT
CTCTCGACGCAGGACTCGGCTTGCTGAAGCGCGCACGGCAAGAGGCGAGGGGCGGCGACTGGTGAGTACG
CCAAAAATTTTGACTAGCGGAGGCTAGAAGGAGAGAGATGGGTGCGAGAGCGTCAGTATTAAGCGGGGGA
GAATTAGATCGCGATGGGAAAAAATTCGGTTAAGGCCAGGGGGAAAGAAAAAATATAAATTAAAACATAT
AGTATGGGCAAGCAGGGAGCTAGAACGATTCGCAGTTAATCCTGGCCTGTTAGAAACATCAGAAGGCTGT
AGACAAATACTGGGACAGCTACAACCATCCCTTCAGACAGGATCAGAAGAACTTAGATCATTATATAATA
CAGTAGCAACCCTCTATTGTGTGCATCAAAGGATAGAGATAAAAGACACCAAGGAAGCTTTAGACAAGAT
AGAGGAAGAGCAAAACAAAAGTAAGACCACCGCACAGCAAGCGGCCGCTGATCTTCAGACCTGGAGGAGG
AGATATGAGGGACAATTGGAGAAGTGAATTATATAAATATAAAGTAGTAAAAATTGAACCATTAGGAGTA
GCACCCACCAAGGCAAAGAGAAGAGTGGTGCAGAGAGAAAAAAGAGCAGTGGGAATAGGAGCTTTGTTCC
TTGGGTTCTTGGGAGCAGCAGGAAGCACTATGGGCGCAGCGTCAATGACGCTGACGGTACAGGCCAGACA
ATTATTGTCTGGTATAGTGCAGCAGCAGAACAATTTGCTGAGGGCTATTGAGGCGCAACAGCATCTGTTG
CAACTCACAGTCTGGGGCATCAAGCAGCTCCAGGCAAGAATCCTGGCTGTGGAAAGATACCTAAAGGATC
AACAGCTCCTGGGGATTTGGGGTTGCTCTGGAAAACTCATTTGCACCACTGCTGTGCCTTGGAATGCTAG
TTGGAGTAATAAATCTCTGGAACAGATTTGGAATCACACGACCTGGATGGAGTGGGACAGAGAAATTAAC
AATTACACAAGCTTAATACACTCCTTAATTGAAGAATCGCAAAACCAGCAAGAAAAGAATGAACAAGAAT
TATTGGAATTAGATAAATGGGCAAGTTTGTGGAATTGGTTTAACATAACAAATTGGCTGTGGTATATAAA
ATTATTCATAATGATAGTAGGAGGCTTGGTAGGTTTAAGAATAGTTTTTGCTGTACTTTCTATAGTGAAT
AGAGTTAGGCAGGGATATTCACCATTATCGTTTCAGACCCACCTCCCAACCCCGAGGGGACCCAGAGAGG
GCCTATTTCCCATGATTCCTTCATATTTGCATATACGATACAAGGCTGTTAGAGAGATAATTAGAATTAA
TTTGACTGTAAACACAAAGATATTAGTACAAAATACGTGACGTAGAAAGTAATAATTTCTTGGGTAGTTT
GCAGTTTTAAAATTATGTTTTAAAATGGACTATCATATGCTTACCGTAACTTGAAAGTATTTCGATTTCT
TGGCTTTATATATCTTGTGGAAAGGACGAAACACCGGCAGATGCGATATTTCAGGAGTTTTAGAGCTAGA
AATAGCAAGTTAAAATAAGGCTAGTCCGTTATCAACTTGAAAAAGTGGCACCGAGTCGGTGCTTTTTTAA
GCTTGGCGTAACTAGATCTTGAGACAAATGGCAGTATTCATCCACAATTTTAAAAGAAAAGGGGGGATTG
GGGGGTACAGTGCAGGGGAAAGAATAGTAGACATAATAGCAACAGACATACAAACTAAAGAATTACAAAA
ACAAATTACAAAAATTCAAAATTTTCGGGTTTATTACAGGGACAGCAGAGATCCACTTTGGCGCCGGCTC
GAGGGGG
Features (pLannotate 1.2.2; 29 found; start..end, strand, type, name):
     14..80      +  CDS            small t antigen (fragment): SV40 (simian virus 40) small t antigen
    106..317     +  promoter       EF-1α core promoter: core promoter for human elongation factor EF-1α
    318..1256    +  intron         EF-1α intron A: intron upstream of the start codon of human EF-1α
   1278..1877    +  CDS            PuroR (fragment): puromycin N-acetyltransferase; pac from Streptomyces; confers resistance to puromycin
   1893..2481    +  misc_feature   WPRE: woodchuck hepatitis virus posttranscriptional regulatory element
   2532..2551    +  misc_feature   cPPT/CTS (fragment): central polypurine tract and central termination sequence of HIV-1
   2553..2786    +  LTR            3' LTR (ΔU3): self-inactivating 3' long terminal repeat (LTR) from HIV-1
   2864..2985    +  polyA_signal   SV40 poly(A) signal: SV40 polyadenylation signal
   3025..3160    +  rep_origin     SV40 ori: SV40 origin of replication
   3181..3199    -  promoter       T7 promoter: promoter for bacteriophage T7 RNA polymerase
   3207..3362    +  CDS            lacZα (fragment): LacZα fragment of β-galactosidase; lacZ fragment
   3367..3795    +  rep_origin     f1 ori (sequence partly withheld): f1 bacteriophage origin of replication; arrow indicates direction of (+) strand synthesis
   3848..3952    +  promoter       AmpR promoter: bla
   3953..4813    +  CDS            AmpR: β-lactamase; bla; confers resistance to ampicillin, carbenicillin, and related antibiotics
   4984..5572    +  rep_origin     ori: high-copy-number ColE1/pMB1/pBR322/pUC origin of replication
   5755..5847    +  CDS            lacI (fragment): lac repressor; lacI; The lac repressor binds to the lac operator to inhibit transcription in E. coli. This inhibition can be relieved by adding lactose or isopropyl-β-D-thiogalactopyranoside (IPTG).
   5860..5881    +  protein_bind   CAP binding site: CAP binding activates transcription in the presence of cAMP. E. coli catabolite activator protein
   5896..5926    +  promoter       lac promoter: promoter for the E. coli lac operon
   5934..5950    +  protein_bind   lac operator: The lac repressor binds to the lac operator to inhibit transcription in E. coli. This inhibition can be relieved by adding lactose or isopropyl-β-D-thiogalactopyranoside (IPTG). lac repressor encoded by lacI
   5995..6013    +  promoter       T3 promoter: promoter for bacteriophage T3 RNA polymerase
   6041..6267    +  promoter       RSV promoter: Rous sarcoma virus enhancer/promoter
   6268..6448    +  LTR            5' LTR (truncated): truncated 5' long terminal repeat (LTR) from HIV-1
   6495..6620    +  misc_feature   HIV-1 Ψ: packaging signal of human immunodeficiency virus type 1
   6604..6967    +  CDS            HIV-1 gag (fragment): gag protein from human immunodeficiency virus 1; gag
   7113..7346    +  misc_feature   RRE: The Rev response element (RRE) of HIV-1 allows for Rev-dependent mRNA export from the nucleus to the cytoplasm.
   7723..7749    +  CDS            Rev (fragment): human immunodeficiency virus 1 (HIV-1) Rev protein; rev; enhances nuclear export of unspliced and incompletely spliced viral mRNAs
   7753..7993    +  promoter       U6 promoter: RNA polymerase III promoter for human U6 snRNA
   8023..8098    +  misc_RNA       gRNA scaffold: guide RNA scaffold for the Streptococcus pyogenes CRISPR/Cas9 system
   8154..8271    +  misc_feature   cPPT/CTS: central polypurine tract and central termination sequence of HIV-1
