[The description below was written by a language model from this plasmid's Addgene catalogue record and pLannotate feature annotations shown in this document.]
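Description:
BUB1B gRNA (BRDN0001148077) is a third-generation lentiviral CRISPR guide plasmid built on the lentiGuide-Puro backbone, carrying a single guide RNA directed against human BUB1B (also known as BUBR1), designed against the NM_001211.5 reference transcript. It is maintained in E. coli as a high-copy plasmid through a ColE1/pUC-type origin with ampicillin selection from the bla gene. The backbone also retains an f1 origin, an SV40 origin and poly(A) signal, and remnants of lac and T7/T3 promoter elements that play no role in the payload.

The transfer cassette is organised for Tat-independent packaging. An RSV promoter drives a truncated HIV-1 5' LTR, followed by the Ψ packaging signal with a partial gag sequence, the Rev response element for Rev-dependent export of the genomic RNA, and a central polypurine tract. The self-inactivating ΔU3 3' LTR silences LTR-driven transcription after integration. Within the provirus, a human U6 Pol III promoter transcribes the BUB1B-specific spacer fused to the Streptococcus pyogenes Cas9 guide scaffold. A separate EF-1α core promoter with its first intron expresses puromycin N-acetyltransferase for selection of transduced mammalian cells, with a WPRE downstream to enhance transcript expression.

The plasmid does not encode Cas9, so it is meant to be paired with a separate Cas9 vector such as lentiCas9-Blast, or used in cells that already express Cas9, to disrupt BUB1B. It belongs to a human kinome gRNA collection whose guides were chosen using optimised design rules for on-target activity and reduced off-target effects.
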