Addgene plasmid #75918: BUB1B gRNA (BRDN0001148077)
Purpose: 3rd generation lentiviral gRNA plasmid targeting human BUB1B
Depositing lab: John Doench & David Root. Depositing organization: Broad Institute. Publication: Optimized sgRNA design to maximize activity and minimize off-target effects of CRISPR-Cas9. Doench JG, Fusi N, Sullender M, Hegde M, Vaimberg EW, Donovan KF, Smith I, Tothova Z, Wilen C, Orchard R, Virgin HW, Listgarten J, Root DE. Nat Biotechnol. 2016 Jan 18. doi: 10.1038/nbt.3437. PubMed 26780180.
Backbone
  Vector backbone: lentiGuide-Puro
  Backbone manufacturer: Zhang Lab (Addgene plasmid # 52963)
  Vector type: Mammalian Expression, Lentiviral, CRISPR
  Selectable markers: Puromycin
Growth in bacteria
  Bacterial resistance: Ampicillin, 100 μg/mL
  Growth temperature: 37°C
  Growth strain: DH5alpha
  Copy number: High Copy
Gene/Insert
  Gene/Insert name: BUB1B (alt names: BUB1B; NM_001211.5)
  gRNA/shRNA sequence: GCAGATGCGATATTTCAGGA
  Species: H. sapiens (human)
  Entrez Gene: BUB1B (a.k.a. BUB1beta, BUBR1, Bub1A, MAD3L, MVA1, SSK1, hBUBR1)
  Promoter: hU6
  Cloning method: Unknown
  Sequencing primers: 5′ U6-F; 3′ pS2-R
Terms and licenses: Academic/Nonprofit Terms; Industry Terms: Not Available to Industry
Depositor comments: The gRNA was designed to target the following Genbank reference sequence(s): NM_001211.5. Note that this plasmid does NOT contain Cas9. It should be used in conjunction with lentiCas9-Blast (Addgene #52962) or otherwise with cell lines already expressing Cas9. Browse the full kinome gRNA library at http://www.addgene.org/pooled-library/broadgpp-human-kinome/ or visit http://www.broadinstitute.org/rnai/public/ for detailed protocols and information.
How to cite: BUB1B gRNA (BRDN0001148077) was a gift from John Doench & David Root (Addgene plasmid # 75918 ; http://n2t.net/addgene:75918 ; RRID:Addgene_75918)
