>Addgene plasmid #75918 | BUB1B gRNA (BRDN0001148077) | depositor partial sequence | sequence record 143378 | Target Sequence
GCAGATGCGATATTTCAGGA
