>Addgene plasmid #75918 | BUB1B gRNA (BRDN0001148077) | addgene partial sequence | sequence record 184823 | hU6-F
ACGTGACGTAGAAAGTAATAATTTCTTGGGTAGTTTGCAGTTTTAAAATTATGTTTTAAAATGGACTATC
ATATGCTTACCGTAACTTGAAAGTATTTCGATTTCTTGGCTTTATATATCTTGTGGAAAGGACGAAACAC
CGGCAGATGCGATATTTCAGGAGTTTTAGAGCTAGAAATAGCAAGTTAAAATAAGGCTAGTCCGTTATCA
ACTTGAAAAAGTGGCACCGAGTCGGTGCTTTTTTAAGCTTGGCGTAACTAGATCTTGAGACAAATGGCAG
TATTCATCCACAATTTTAAAAGAAAAGGGGGGATTGGGGGGTACAGTGCAGGGGAAAGAATAGTAGACAT
AATAGCAACAGACATACAAACTAAAGAATTACAAAAACAAATTACAAAAATTCAAAATTTTCGGGTTTAT
TACAGGGACAGCAGAGATCCACTTTGGCGCCGGCTCGAGGGGGCCCGGGTGCAAAGATGGATAAAGTTTT
AAACAGAGAGGAATCTTTGCAGCTAATGGACCTTCTAGGTCTTGAAAGGAGTGGGAATTGGCTCCGGTGC
CCGTCAGTGG
